LOCUS       Exported 11117 bp ds-DNA circular SYN 12-MAY-2021
DEFINITION  All-in-one CRISPR plasmid for integrating, deleting, or replacing a
            gene in S. cerevisiae. High-copy, URA3 plasmid contains human
            codon-optimized Cas9 and a guide RNA targeting ARS308a sequence
            CACTTGTCAAACAGAATATA in yeast chromosome 3.
ACCESSION   .
VERSION     .
KEYWORDS    p426_Cas9_gRNA-ARS308a
SOURCE      synthetic DNA construct
  ORGANISM  synthetic DNA construct
REFERENCE   1 (bases 1 to 11117)
  AUTHORS   Reider Apel A, d'Espaux L, Wehrs M, Sachs D, Li RA, Tong GJ, Garber
            M, Nnadi O, Zhuang W, Hillson NJ, Keasling JD, Mukhopadhyay A
  TITLE     A Cas9-based toolkit to program gene expression in Saccharomyces
            cerevisiae.
  JOURNAL   Nucleic Acids Res. 2017 Jan 9;45(1):496-508. doi:
            10.1093/nar/gkw1023. Epub 2016 Nov 28.
  PUBMED    27899650
REFERENCE   2 (bases 1 to 11117)
  AUTHORS   .
  TITLE     Direct Submission
  JOURNAL   Exported May 12, 2021 from SnapGene Server 1.1.58
            http://www.snapgene.com
FEATURES             Location/Qualifiers
     source          1..11117
                     /organism="synthetic DNA construct"
                     /mol_type="other DNA"
     primer_bind     complement(10..28)
                     /label=pBRforEco
                     /note="pBR322 vectors, upsteam of EcoRI site, forward
                     primer"
     rep_origin      69..1411
                     /label=2u ori
                     /note="yeast 2u plasmid origin of replication"
     protein_bind    401..448
                     /label=FRT
                     /bound_moiety="FLP recombinase from the Saccharomyces
                     cerevisiae 2u plasmid"
                     /note="FLP-mediated recombination occurs in the 8-bp core
                     sequence TCTAGAAA (Turan and Bode, 2011)."
     promoter        1438..1542
                     /gene="bla"
                     /label=AmpR promoter
     CDS             1543..2403
                     /codon_start=1
                     /gene="bla"
                     /product="beta-lactamase"
                     /label=AmpR
                     /note="confers resistance to ampicillin, carbenicillin, and
                     related antibiotics"
                     /translation="MSIQHFRVALIPFFAAFCLPVFAHPETLVKVKDAEDQLGARVGYI
                     ELDLNSGKILESFRPEERFPMMSTFKVLLCGAVLSRIDAGQEQLGRRIHYSQNDLVEYS
                     PVTEKHLTDGMTVRELCSAAITMSDNTAANLLLTTIGGPKELTAFLHNMGDHVTRLDRW
                     EPELNEAIPNDERDTTMPVAMATTLRKLLTGELLTLASRQQLIDWMEADKVAGPLLRSA
                     LPAGWFIADKSGAGERGSRGIIAALGPDGKPSRIVVIYTTGSQATMDERNRQIAEIGAS
                     LIKHW"
     primer_bind     complement(1761..1780)
                     /label=Amp-R
                     /note="Ampicillin resistance gene, reverse primer"
     rep_origin      2574..3162
                     /direction=RIGHT
                     /label=ori
                     /note="high-copy-number ColE1/pMB1/pBR322/pUC origin of
                     replication"
     primer_bind     3063..3082
                     /label=pBR322ori-F
                     /note="pBR322 origin, forward primer"
     primer_bind     3316..3333
                     /label=L4440
                     /note="L4440 vector, forward primer"
     promoter        3486..3516
                     /label=lac promoter
                     /note="promoter for the E. coli lac operon"
     protein_bind    3524..3540
                     /label=lac operator
                     /bound_moiety="lac repressor encoded by lacI"
                     /note="The lac repressor binds to the lac operator to
                     inhibit transcription in E. coli. This inhibition can be
                     relieved by adding lactose or
                     isopropyl-beta-D-thiogalactopyranoside (IPTG)."
     primer_bind     3529..3551
                     /label=M13/pUC Reverse
                     /note="In lacZ gene"
     primer_bind     3548..3564
                     /label=M13 rev
                     /note="common sequencing primer, one of multiple similar
                     variants"
     primer_bind     3548..3564
                     /label=M13 Reverse
                     /note="In lacZ gene. Also called M13-rev"
     primer_bind     3583..3603
                     /label=T3
                     /note="T3 promoter, forward primer"
     promoter        3585..3603
                     /label=T3 promoter
                     /note="promoter for bacteriophage T3 RNA polymerase"
     misc_RNA        3830..3905
                     /label=gRNA scaffold
                     /note="guide RNA scaffold for the Streptococcus pyogenes
                     CRISPR/Cas9 system"
     promoter        3991..4695
                     /gene="S. cerevisiae ADH1"
                     /label=ADH1 promoter
                     /note="promoter for alcohol dehydrogenase 1"
     CDS             4705..8808
                     /codon_start=1
                     /product="Cas9 (Csn1) endonuclease from the Streptococcus
                     pyogenes Type II CRISPR/Cas system"
                     /label=Cas9
                     /note="generates RNA-guided double strand breaks in DNA"
                     /translation="MDKKYSIGLDIGTNSVGWAVITDEYKVPSKKFKVLGNTDRHSIKK
                     NLIGALLFDSGETAEATRLKRTARRRYTRRKNRICYLQEIFSNEMAKVDDSFFHRLEES
                     FLVEEDKKHERHPIFGNIVDEVAYHEKYPTIYHLRKKLVDSTDKADLRLIYLALAHMIK
                     FRGHFLIEGDLNPDNSDVDKLFIQLVQTYNQLFEENPINASGVDAKAILSARLSKSRRL
                     ENLIAQLPGEKKNGLFGNLIALSLGLTPNFKSNFDLAEDAKLQLSKDTYDDDLDNLLAQ
                     IGDQYADLFLAAKNLSDAILLSDILRVNTEITKAPLSASMIKRYDEHHQDLTLLKALVR
                     QQLPEKYKEIFFDQSKNGYAGYIDGGASQEEFYKFIKPILEKMDGTEELLVKLNREDLL
                     RKQRTFDNGSIPHQIHLGELHAILRRQEDFYPFLKDNREKIEKILTFRIPYYVGPLARG
                     NSRFAWMTRKSEETITPWNFEEVVDKGASAQSFIERMTNFDKNLPNEKVLPKHSLLYEY
                     FTVYNELTKVKYVTEGMRKPAFLSGEQKKAIVDLLFKTNRKVTVKQLKEDYFKKIECFD
                     SVEISGVEDRFNASLGTYHDLLKIIKDKDFLDNEENEDILEDIVLTLTLFEDREMIEER
                     LKTYAHLFDDKVMKQLKRRRYTGWGRLSRKLINGIRDKQSGKTILDFLKSDGFANRNFM
                     QLIHDDSLTFKEDIQKAQVSGQGDSLHEHIANLAGSPAIKKGILQTVKVVDELVKVMGR
                     HKPENIVIEMARENQTTQKGQKNSRERMKRIEEGIKELGSQILKEHPVENTQLQNEKLY
                     LYYLQNGRDMYVDQELDINRLSDYDVDHIVPQSFLKDDSIDNKVLTRSDKNRGKSDNVP
                     SEEVVKKMKNYWRQLLNAKLITQRKFDNLTKAERGGLSELDKAGFIKRQLVETRQITKH
                     VAQILDSRMNTKYDENDKLIREVKVITLKSKLVSDFRKDFQFYKVREINNYHHAHDAYL
                     NAVVGTALIKKYPKLESEFVYGDYKVYDVRKMIAKSEQEIGKATAKYFFYSNIMNFFKT
                     EITLANGEIRKRPLIETNGETGEIVWDKGRDFATVRKVLSMPQVNIVKKTEVQTGGFSK
                     ESILPKRNSDKLIARKKDWDPKKYGGFDSPTVAYSVLVVAKVEKGKSKKLKSVKELLGI
                     TIMERSSFEKNPIDFLEAKGYKEVKKDLIIKLPKYSLFELENGRKRMLASAGELQKGNE
                     LALPSKYVNFLYLASHYEKLKGSPEDNEQKQLFVEQHKHYLDEIIEQISEFSKRVILAD
                     ANLDKVLSAYNKHRDKPIREQAENIIHLFTLTNLGAPAAFKYFDTTIDRKRYTSTKEVL
                     DATLIHQSITGLYETRIDLSQLGGD"
     CDS             8821..8841
                     /codon_start=1
                     /product="nuclear localization signal of SV40 (simian virus
                     40) large T antigen"
                     /label=SV40 NLS
                     /translation="PKKKRKV"
     terminator      8857..9104
                     /gene="S. cerevisiae CYC1"
                     /label=CYC1 terminator
                     /note="transcription terminator for CYC1"
     primer_bind     complement(9122..9141)
                     /label=T7
                     /note="T7 promoter, forward primer"
     promoter        complement(9123..9141)
                     /label=T7 promoter
                     /note="promoter for bacteriophage T7 RNA polymerase"
     primer_bind     complement(9151..9168)
                     /label=M13 Forward
                     /note="In lacZ gene. Also called M13-F20 or M13 (-21)
                     Forward"
     primer_bind     complement(9151..9167)
                     /label=M13 fwd
                     /note="common sequencing primer, one of multiple similar
                     variants"
     primer_bind     complement(9160..9182)
                     /label=M13/pUC Forward
                     /note="In lacZ gene"
     rep_origin      9312..9767
                     /direction=RIGHT
                     /label=f1 ori
                     /note="f1 bacteriophage origin of replication; arrow
                     indicates direction of (+) strand synthesis"
     primer_bind     complement(9399..9418)
                     /label=F1ori-R
                     /note="F1 origin, reverse primer"
     primer_bind     9609..9630
                     /label=F1ori-F
                     /note="F1 origin, forward primer"
     CDS             complement(9898..10701)
                     /codon_start=1
                     /gene="S. cerevisiae URA3"
                     /product="orotidine-5'-phosphate decarboxylase, required
                     for uracil biosynthesis"
                     /label=URA3
                     /note="yeast auxotrophic marker, counterselectable with
                     5-fluoroorotic acid (5-FOA)"
                     /translation="MSKATYKERAATHPSPVAAKLFNIMHEKQTNLCASLDVRTTKELL
                     ELVEALGPKICLLKTHVDILTDFSMEGTVKPLKALSAKYNFLLFEDRKFADIGNTVKLQ
                     YSAGVYRIAEWADITNAHGVVGPGIVSGLKQAAEEVTKEPRGLLMLAELSCKGSLSTGE
                     YTKGTVDIAKSDKDFVIGFIAQRDMGGRDEGYDWLIMTPGVGLDDKGDALGQQYRTVDD
                     VVSTGSDIIIVGRGLFAKGRDAKVEGERYRKAGWEAYLRRCGQQN"
     promoter        complement(10702..10917)
                     /gene="S. cerevisiae URA3"
                     /label=URA3 promoter
     primer_bind     complement(10948..10967)
                     /label=pRS-marker
                     /note="pRS vectors, use to sequence yeast selectable
                     marker"
     primer_bind     11067..11089
                     /label=pGEX 3'
                     /note="pGEX vectors, reverse primer"
ORIGIN
        1 gacgaaaggg cctcgtgata cgcctatttt tataggttaa tgtcatgata ataatggttt
       61 cttagtatga tccaatatca aaggaaatga tagcattgaa ggatgagact aatccaattg
      121 aggagtggca gcatatagaa cagctaaagg gtagtgctga aggaagcata cgataccccg
      181 catggaatgg gataatatca caggaggtac tagactacct ttcatcctac ataaatagac
      241 gcatataagt acgcatttaa gcataaacac gcactatgcc gttcttctca tgtatatata
      301 tatacaggca acacgcagat ataggtgcga cgtgaacagt gagctgtatg tgcgcagctc
      361 gcgttgcatt ttcggaagcg ctcgttttcg gaaacgcttt gaagttccta ttccgaagtt
      421 cctattctct agaaagtata ggaacttcag agcgcttttg aaaaccaaaa gcgctctgaa
      481 gacgcacttt caaaaaacca aaaacgcacc ggactgtaac gagctactaa aatattgcga
      541 ataccgcttc cacaaacatt gctcaaaagt atctctttgc tatatatctc tgtgctatat
      601 ccctatataa cctacccatc cacctttcgc tccttgaact tgcatctaaa ctcgacctct
      661 acatttttta tgtttatctc tagtattact ctttagacaa aaaaattgta gtaagaacta
      721 ttcatagagt gaatcgaaaa caatacgaaa atgtaaacat ttcctatacg tagtatatag
      781 agacaaaata gaagaaaccg ttcataattt tctgaccaat gaagaatcat caacgctatc
      841 actttctgtt cacaaagtat gcgcaatcca catcggtata gaatataatc ggggatgcct
      901 ttatcttgaa aaaatgcacc cgcagcttcg ctagtaatca gtaaacgcgg gaagtggagt
      961 caggcttttt ttatggaaga gaaaatagac accaaagtag ccttcttcta accttaacgg
     1021 acctacagtg caaaaagtta tcaagagact gcattataga gcgcacaaag gagaaaaaaa
     1081 gtaatctaag atgctttgtt agaaaaatag cgctctcggg atgcattttt gtagaacaaa
     1141 aaagaagtat agattctttg ttggtaaaat agcgctctcg cgttgcattt ctgttctgta
     1201 aaaatgcagc tcagattctt tgtttgaaaa attagcgctc tcgcgttgca tttttgtttt
     1261 acaaaaatga agcacagatt cttcgttggt aaaatagcgc tttcgcgttg catttctgtt
     1321 ctgtaaaaat gcagctcaga ttctttgttt gaaaaattag cgctctcgcg ttgcattttt
     1381 gttctacaaa atgaagcaca gatgcttcgt tcaggtggca cttttcgggg aaatgtgcgc
     1441 ggaaccccta tttgtttatt tttctaaata cattcaaata tgtatccgct catgagacaa
     1501 taaccctgat aaatgcttca ataatattga aaaaggaaga gtatgagtat tcaacatttc
     1561 cgtgtcgccc ttattccctt ttttgcggca ttttgccttc ctgtttttgc tcacccagaa
     1621 acgctggtga aagtaaaaga tgctgaagat cagttgggtg cacgagtggg ttacatcgaa
     1681 ctggatctca acagcggtaa gatccttgag agttttcgcc ccgaagaacg ttttccaatg
     1741 atgagcactt ttaaagttct gctatgtggc gcggtattat cccgtattga cgccgggcaa
     1801 gagcaactcg gtcgccgcat acactattct cagaatgact tggttgagta ctcaccagtc
     1861 acagaaaagc atcttacgga tggcatgaca gtaagagaat tatgcagtgc tgccataacc
     1921 atgagtgata acactgcggc caacttactt ctgacaacga tcggaggacc gaaggagcta
     1981 accgcttttt tgcacaacat gggggatcat gtaactcgcc ttgatcgttg ggaaccggag
     2041 ctgaatgaag ccataccaaa cgacgagcgt gacaccacga tgcctgtagc aatggcaaca
     2101 acgttgcgca aactattaac tggcgaacta cttactctag cttcccggca acaattaata
     2161 gactggatgg aggcggataa agttgcagga ccacttctgc gctcggccct tccggctggc
     2221 tggtttattg ctgataaatc tggagccggt gagcgtgggt ctcgcggtat cattgcagca
     2281 ctggggccag atggtaagcc ctcccgtatc gtagttatct acacgacggg gagtcaggca
     2341 actatggatg aacgaaatag acagatcgct gagataggtg cctcactgat taagcattgg
     2401 taactgtcag accaagttta ctcatatata ctttagattg atttaaaact tcatttttaa
     2461 tttaaaagga tctaggtgaa gatccttttt gataatctca tgaccaaaat cccttaacgt
     2521 gagttttcgt tccactgagc gtcagacccc gtagaaaaga tcaaaggatc ttcttgagat
     2581 cctttttttc tgcgcgtaat ctgctgcttg caaacaaaaa aaccaccgct accagcggtg
     2641 gtttgtttgc cggatcaaga gctaccaact ctttttccga aggtaactgg cttcagcaga
     2701 gcgcagatac caaatactgt ccttctagtg tagccgtagt taggccacca cttcaagaac
     2761 tctgtagcac cgcctacata cctcgctctg ctaatcctgt taccagtggc tgctgccagt
     2821 ggcgataagt cgtgtcttac cgggttggac tcaagacgat agttaccgga taaggcgcag
     2881 cggtcgggct gaacgggggg ttcgtgcaca cagcccagct tggagcgaac gacctacacc
     2941 gaactgagat acctacagcg tgagctatga gaaagcgcca cgcttcccga agggagaaag
     3001 gcggacaggt atccggtaag cggcagggtc ggaacaggag agcgcacgag ggagcttcca
     3061 gggggaaacg cctggtatct ttatagtcct gtcgggtttc gccacctctg acttgagcgt
     3121 cgatttttgt gatgctcgtc aggggggcgg agcctatgga aaaacgccag caacgcggcc
     3181 tttttacggt tcctggcctt ttgctggcct tttgctcaca tgttctttcc tgcgttatcc
     3241 cctgattctg tggataaccg tattaccgcc tttgagtgag ctgataccgc tcgccgcagc
     3301 cgaacgaccg agcgcagcga gtcagtgagc gaggaagcgg aagagcgccc aatacgcaaa
     3361 ccgcctctcc ccgcgcgttg gccgattcat taatgcagct ggcacgacag gtttcccgac
     3421 tggaaagcgg gcagtgagcg caacgcaatt aatgtgagtt acctcactca ttaggcaccc
     3481 caggctttac actttatgct tccggctcct atgttgtgtg gaattgtgag cggataacaa
     3541 tttcacacag gaaacagcta tgaccatgat tacgccaagc gcgcaattaa ccctcactaa
     3601 agggaacaaa agctggagct agtatactct ttcttcaaca attaaatact ctcggtagcc
     3661 aagttggttt aaggcgcaag actgtaattt atcactacga aatcttgaga tcgggcgttc
     3721 gactcgcccc cgggagagat ggccggcatg gtcccagcct cctcgctggc gccggctggg
     3781 caacaccttc gggtggcgaa tgggactttc acttgtcaaa cagaatatag ttttagagct
     3841 agaaatagca agttaaaata aggctagtcc gttatcaact tgaaaaagtg gcaccgagtc
     3901 ggtgcttttt ttattttttg tcactattgt tatgtaaaat gccacctctg acagtatgga
     3961 acgcaaactt ctgtctagtg gatagtcgac atccttttgt tgtttccggg tgtacaatat
     4021 ggacttcctc ttttctggca accaaaccca tacatcggga ttcctataat accttcgttg
     4081 gtctccctaa catgtaggtg gcggagggga gatatacaat agaacagata ccagacaaga
     4141 cataatgggc taaacaagac tacaccaatt acactgcctc attgatggtg gtacataacg
     4201 aactaatact gtagccctag acttgatagc catcatcata tcgaagtttc actacccttt
     4261 ttccatttgc catctattga agtaataata ggcgcatgca acttcttttc tttttttttc
     4321 ttttctctct cccccgttgt tgtctcacca tatccgcaat gacaaaaaaa tgatggaaga
     4381 cactaaagga aaaaattaac gacaaagaca gcaccaacag atgtcgttgt tccagagctg
     4441 atgaggggta tctcgaagca cacgaaactt tttccttcct tcattcacgc acactactct
     4501 ctaatgagca acggtatacg gccttccttc cagttacttg aatttgaaat aaaaaaaagt
     4561 ttgctgtctt gctatcaagt ataaatagac ctgcaattat taatcttttg tttcctcgtc
     4621 attgttctcg ttccctttct tccttgtttc tttttctgca caatatttca agctatacca
     4681 agcatacaat caacttggaa aaaaatggac aagaagtact ccattgggct cgatatcggc
     4741 acaaacagcg tcggttgggc cgtcattacg gacgagtaca aggtgccgag caaaaaattc
     4801 aaagttctgg gcaataccga tcgccacagc ataaagaaga acctcattgg cgccctcctg
     4861 ttcgactccg gggagacggc cgaagccacg cggctcaaaa gaacagcacg gcgcagatat
     4921 acccgcagaa agaatcggat ctgctacctg caggagatct ttagtaatga gatggctaag
     4981 gtggatgact ctttcttcca taggctggag gagtcctttt tggtggagga ggataaaaag
     5041 cacgagcgcc acccaatctt tggcaatatc gtggacgagg tggcgtacca tgaaaagtac
     5101 ccaaccatat atcatctgag gaagaagctt gtagacagta ctgataaggc tgacttgcgg
     5161 ttgatctatc tcgcgctggc gcatatgatc aaatttcggg gacacttcct catcgagggg
     5221 gacctgaacc cagacaacag cgatgtcgac aaactcttta tccaactggt tcagacttac
     5281 aatcagcttt tcgaagagaa cccgatcaac gcatccggag ttgacgccaa agcaatcctg
     5341 agcgctaggc tgtccaaatc ccggcggctc gaaaacctca tcgcacagct ccctggggag
     5401 aagaagaacg gcctgtttgg taatcttatc gccctgtcac tcgggctgac ccccaacttt
     5461 aaatctaact tcgacctggc cgaagatgcc aagcttcaac tgagcaaaga cacctacgat
     5521 gatgatctcg acaatctgct ggcccagatc ggcgaccagt acgcagacct ttttttggcg
     5581 gcaaagaacc tgtcagacgc cattctgctg agtgatattc tgcgagtgaa cacggagatc
     5641 accaaagctc cgctgagcgc tagtatgatc aagcgctatg atgagcacca ccaagacttg
     5701 actttgctga aggcccttgt cagacagcaa ctgcctgaga agtacaagga aattttcttc
     5761 gatcagtcta aaaatggcta cgccggatac attgacggcg gagcaagcca ggaggaattt
     5821 tacaaattta ttaagcccat cttggaaaaa atggacggca ccgaggagct gctggtaaag
     5881 cttaacagag aagatctgtt gcgcaaacag cgcactttcg acaatggaag catcccccac
     5941 cagattcacc tgggcgaact gcacgctatc ctcaggcggc aagaggattt ctaccccttt
     6001 ttgaaagata acagggaaaa gattgagaaa atcctcacat ttcggatacc ctactatgta
     6061 ggccccctcg cccggggaaa ttccagattc gcgtggatga ctcgcaaatc agaagagacc
     6121 atcactccct ggaacttcga ggaagtcgtg gataaggggg cctctgccca gtccttcatc
     6181 gaaaggatga ctaactttga taaaaatctg cctaacgaaa aggtgcttcc taaacactct
     6241 ctgctgtacg agtacttcac agtttataac gagctcacca aggtcaaata cgtcacagaa
     6301 gggatgagaa agccagcatt cctgtctgga gagcagaaga aagctatcgt ggacctcctc
     6361 ttcaagacga accggaaagt taccgtgaaa cagctcaaag aagactattt caaaaagatt
     6421 gaatgtttcg actctgttga aatcagcgga gtggaggatc gcttcaacgc atccctggga
     6481 acgtatcacg atctcctgaa aatcattaaa gacaaggact tcctggacaa tgaggagaac
     6541 gaggacattc ttgaggacat tgtcctcacc cttacgttgt ttgaagatag ggagatgatt
     6601 gaagaacgct tgaaaactta cgctcatctc ttcgacgaca aagtcatgaa acagctcaag
     6661 aggcgccgat atacaggatg ggggcggctg tcaagaaaac tgatcaatgg gatccgagac
     6721 aagcagagtg gaaagacaat cctggatttt cttaagtccg atggatttgc caaccggaac
     6781 ttcatgcagt tgatccatga tgactctctc acctttaagg aggacatcca gaaagcacaa
     6841 gtttctggcc agggggacag tcttcacgag cacatcgcta atcttgcagg tagcccagct
     6901 atcaaaaagg gaatactgca gaccgttaag gtcgtggatg aactcgtcaa agtaatggga
     6961 aggcataagc ccgagaatat cgttatcgag atggcccgag agaaccaaac tacccagaag
     7021 ggacagaaga acagtaggga aaggatgaag aggattgaag agggtataaa agaactgggg
     7081 tcccaaatcc ttaaggaaca cccagttgaa aacacccagc ttcagaatga gaagctctac
     7141 ctgtactacc tgcagaacgg cagggacatg tacgtggatc aggaactgga catcaatcgg
     7201 ctctccgact acgacgtgga tcatatcgtg ccccagtctt ttctcaaaga tgattctatt
     7261 gataataaag tgttgacaag atccgataaa aatagaggga agagtgataa cgtcccctca
     7321 gaagaagttg tcaagaaaat gaaaaattat tggcggcagc tgctgaacgc caaactgatc
     7381 acacaacgga agttcgataa tctgactaag gctgaacgag gtggcctgtc tgagttggat
     7441 aaagccggct tcatcaaaag gcagcttgtt gagacacgcc agatcaccaa gcacgtggcc
     7501 caaattctcg attcacgcat gaacaccaag tacgatgaaa atgacaaact gattcgagag
     7561 gtgaaagtta ttactctgaa gtctaagctg gtctcagatt tcagaaagga ctttcagttt
     7621 tataaggtga gagagatcaa caattaccac catgcgcatg atgcctacct gaatgcagtg
     7681 gtaggcactg cacttatcaa aaaatatccc aagcttgaat ctgaatttgt ttacggagac
     7741 tataaagtgt acgatgttag gaaaatgatc gcaaagtctg agcaggaaat aggcaaggcc
     7801 accgctaagt acttctttta cagcaatatt atgaattttt tcaagaccga gattacactg
     7861 gccaatggag agattcggaa gcgaccactt atcgaaacaa acggagaaac aggagaaatc
     7921 gtgtgggaca agggtaggga tttcgcgaca gtccggaagg tcctgtccat gccgcaggtg
     7981 aacatcgtta aaaagaccga agtacagacc ggaggcttct ccaaggaaag tatcctcccg
     8041 aaaaggaaca gcgacaagct gatcgcacgc aaaaaagatt gggaccccaa gaaatacggc
     8101 ggattcgatt ctcctacagt cgcttacagt gtactggttg tggccaaagt ggagaaaggg
     8161 aagtctaaaa aactcaaaag cgtcaaggaa ctgctgggca tcacaatcat ggagcgatca
     8221 agcttcgaaa aaaaccccat cgactttctc gaggcgaaag gatataaaga ggtcaaaaaa
     8281 gacctcatca ttaagcttcc caagtactct ctctttgagc ttgaaaacgg ccggaaacga
     8341 atgctcgcta gtgcgggcga gctgcagaaa ggtaacgagc tggcactgcc ctctaaatac
     8401 gttaatttct tgtatctggc cagccactat gaaaagctca aagggtctcc cgaagataat
     8461 gagcagaagc agctgttcgt ggaacaacac aaacactacc ttgatgagat catcgagcaa
     8521 ataagcgaat tctccaaaag agtgatcctc gccgacgcta acctcgataa ggtgctttct
     8581 gcttacaata agcacaggga taagcccatc agggagcagg cagaaaacat tatccacttg
     8641 tttactctga ccaacttggg cgcgcctgca gccttcaagt acttcgacac caccatagac
     8701 agaaagcggt acacctctac aaaggaggtc ctggacgcca cactgattca tcagtcaatt
     8761 acggggctct atgaaacaag aatcgacctc tctcagctcg gtggagacag cagggctgac
     8821 cccaagaaga agaggaaggt gtgatctctt ctcgagtcat gtaattagtt atgtcacgct
     8881 tacgttcacg ccctcccccc acatccgctc taaccgaaaa ggaaggagtt agacaacctg
     8941 aagtctaggt ccctatttat ttttttatag ttatgttagt attaagaacg ttatttatat
     9001 ttcaaatttt tctttttttt ctgtacagac gcgtgtacgc atgtaacatt atactgaaaa
     9061 ccttgcttga gaaggttttg ggacgctcga aggctttaat ttgcggccgg tacccaattc
     9121 gccctatagt gagtcgtatt acgcgcgctc actggccgtc gttttacaac gtcgtgactg
     9181 ggaaaaccct ggcgttaccc aacttaatcg ccttgcagca catccccctt tcgccagctg
     9241 gcgtaatagc gaagaggccc gcaccgatcg cccttcccaa cagttgcgca gcctgaatgg
     9301 cgaatggcgc gnnnnnnnnn nnnnnnnnnn nnnnnnnnnn nnnnnnnnnn nnnnnnnnnn
     9361 nnnnnnnnnn nnnnnnnnnn nnnnnnnnnn nnnnnnnnnn nnnnnnnnnn nnnnnnnnnn
     9421 nnnnnnnnnn nnnnncnnnn nnnnnnnnnn nnnnnnnnnn nnnnnnnnnn nnnnnnnnnn
     9481 nnnnnnnnnn nnnnnnnnnn nnnnnnnnnn nnnnnnnnnn nnnnnnnann nnnnnnnnnn
     9541 nnnnnnnnnn nnnnnnnnnn nnnnnnnnnn nnnnnnncct ttgacgttgg agtccacgtt
     9601 ctttaatagt ggactcttgt tccaaactgg aacaacactc aaccctatct cggtctattc
     9661 ttttgattta taagggattt tgccgatttc ggcctattgg ttaaaaaatg agctgattta
     9721 acaaaaattt aacgcgaatt ttaacaaaat attaacgttt acaatttcct gatgcggtat
     9781 tttctcctta cgcatctgtg cggtatttca caccgcatag ggtaataact gatataatta
     9841 aattgaagct ctaatttgtg agtttagtat acatgcattt acttataata cagtttttta
     9901 gttttgctgg ccgcatcttc tcaaatatgc ttcccagcct gcttttctgt aacgttcacc
     9961 ctctacctta gcatcccttc cctttgcaaa tagtcctctt ccaacaataa taatgtcaga
    10021 tcctgtagag accacatcat ccacggttct atactgttga cccaatgcgt ctcccttgtc
    10081 atctaaaccc acaccgggtg tcataatcaa ccaatcgtaa ccttcatctc ttccacccat
    10141 gtctctttga gcaataaagc cgataacaaa atctttgtcg ctcttcgcaa tgtcaacagt
    10201 acccttagta tattctccag tagataggga gcccttgcat gacaattctg ctaacatcaa
    10261 aaggcctcta ggttcctttg ttacttcttc tgccgcctgc ttcaaaccgc taacaatacc
    10321 tgggcccacc acaccgtgtg cattcgtaat gtctgcccat tctgctattc tgtatacacc
    10381 cgcagagtac tgcaatttga ctgtattacc aatgtcagca aattttctgt cttcgaagag
    10441 taaaaaattg tacttggcgg ataatgcctt tagcggctta actgtgccct ccatggaaaa
    10501 atcagtcaag atatccacat gtgtttttag taaacaaatt ttgggaccta atgcttcaac
    10561 taactccagt aattccttgg tggtacgaac atccaatgaa gcacacaagt ttgtttgctt
    10621 ttcgtgcatg atattaaata gcttggcagc aacaggacta ggatgagtag cagcacgttc
    10681 cttatatgta gctttcgaca tgatttatct tcgtttcctg caggtttttg ttctgtgcag
    10741 ttgggttaag aatactgggc aatttcatgt ttcttcaaca ctacatatgc gtatatatac
    10801 caatctaagt ctgtgctcct tccttcgttc ttccttctgt tcggagatta ccgaatcaaa
    10861 aaaatttcaa ggaaaccgaa atcaaaaaaa agaataaaaa aaaaatgatg aattgaattg
    10921 aaaagctgtg gtatggtgca ctctcagtac aatctgctct gatgccgcat agttaagcca
    10981 gccccgacac ccgccaacac ccgctgacgc gccctgacgg gcttgtctgc tcccggcatc
    11041 cgcttacaga caagctgtga ccgtctccgg gagctgcatg tgtcagaggt tttcaccgtc
    11101 atcaccgaaa cgcgcga
//
