>Addgene plasmid #87384 | p426_Cas9_gRNA-ARS308a | addgene full sequence | sequence record 193426 | Addgene NGS Result
TTAAATAGCTTGGCAGCAACAGGACTAGGATGAGTAGCAGCACGTTCCTTATATGTAGCTTTCGACATGA
TTTATCTTCGTTTCCTGCAGGTTTTTGTTCTGTGCAGTTGGGTTAAGAATACTGGGCAATTTCATGTTTC
TTCAACACTACATATGCGTATATATACCAATCTAAGTCTGTGCTCCTTCCTTCGTTCTTCCTTCTGTTCG
GAGATTACCGAATCAAAAAAATTTCAAGGAAACCGAAATCAAAAAAAAGAATAAAAAAAAAATGATGAAT
TGAAAAGGTGGTATGGTGCACTCTCAGTACAATCTGCTCTGATGCCGCATAGTTAAGCCAGCCCCGACAC
CCGCCAACACCCGCTGACGCGCCCTGACGGGCTTGTCTGCTCCCGGCATCCGCTTACAGACAAGCTGTGA
CCGTCTCCGGGAGCTGCATGTGTCAGAGGTTTTCACCGTCATCACCGAAACGCGCGAGACGAAAGGGCCT
CGTGATACGCCTATTTTTATAGGTTAATGTCATGATAATAATGGTTTCTTAGTATGATCCAATATCAAAG
GAAATGATAGCATTGAAGGATGAGACTAATCCAATTGAGGAGTGGCAGCATATAGAACAGCTAAAGGGTA
GTGCTGAAGGAAGCATACGATACCCCGCATGGAATGGGATAATATCACAGGAGGTACTAGACTACCTTTC
ATCCTACATAAATAGACGCATATAAGTACGCATTTAAGCATAAACACGCACTATGCCGTTCTTCTCATGT
ATATATATATACAGGCAACACGCAGATATAGGTGCGACGTGAACAGTGAGCTGTATGTGCGCAGCTCGCG
TTGCATTTTCGGAAGCGCTCGTTTTCGGAAACGCTTTGAAGTTCCTATTCCGAAGTTCCTATTCTCTAGA
AAGTATAGGAACTTCAGAGCGCTTTTGAAAACCAAAAGCGCTCTGAAGACGCACTTTCAAAAAACCAAAA
ACGCACCGGACTGTAACGAGCTACTAAAATATTGCGAATACCGCTTCCACAAACATTGCTCAAAAGTATC
TCTTTGCTATATATCTCTGTGCTATATCCCTATATAACCTACCCATCCACCTTTCGCTCCTTGAACTTGC
ATCTAAACTCGACCTCTACATTTTTTATGTTTATCTCTAGTATTACTCTTTAGACAAAAAAATTGTAGTA
AGAACTATTCATAGAGTGAATCGAAAACAATACGAAAATGTAAACATTTCCTATACGTAGTATATAGAGA
CAAAATAGAAGAAACCGTTCATAATTTTCTGACCAATGAAGAATCATCAACGCTATCACTTTCTGTTCAC
AAAGTATGCGCAATCCACATCGGTATAGAATATAATCGGGGATGCCTTTATCTTGAAAAAATGCACCCGC
AGCTTCGCTAGTAATCAGTAAACGCGGGAAGTGGAGTCAGGCTTTTTTTATGGAAGAGAAAATAGACACC
AAAGTAGCCTTCTTCTAACCTTAACGGACCTACAGTGCAAAAAGTTATCAAGAGACTGCATTATAGAGCG
CACAAAGGAGAAAAAAAGTAATCTAAGATGCTTTGTTAGAAAAATAGCGCTCTCGGGATGCATTTTTGTA
GAACAAAAAAGAAGTATAGATTCTTTGTTGGTAAAATAGCGCTCTCGCGTTGCATTTCTGTTCTGTAAAA
ATGCAGCTCAGATTCTTTGTTTGAAAAATTAGCGCTCTCGCGTTGCATTTTTGTTTTACAAAAATGAAGC
ACAGATTCTTCGTTGGTAAAATAGCGCTTTCGCGTTGCATTTCTGTTCTGTAAAAATGCAGCTCAGATTC
TTTGTTTGAAAAATTAGCGCTCTCGCGTTGCATTTTTGTTCTACAAAATGAAGCACAGATGCTTCGTTCA
GGTGGCACTTTTCGGGGAAATGTGCGCGGAACCCCTATTTGTTTATTTTTCTAAATACATTCAAATATGT
ATCCGCTCATGAGACAATAACCCTGATAAATGCTTCAATAATATTGAAAAAGGAAGAGTATGAGTATTCA
ACATTTCCGTGTCGCCCTTATTCCCTTTTTTGCGGCATTTTGCCTTCCTGTTTTTGCTCACCCAGAAACG
CTGGTGAAAGTAAAAGATGCTGAAGATCAGTTGGGTGCACGAGTGGGTTACATCGAACTGGATCTCAACA
GCGGTAAGATCCTTGAGAGTTTTCGCCCCGAAGAACGTTTTCCAATGATGAGCACTTTTAAAGTTCTGCT
ATGTGGCGCGGTATTATCCCGTATTGACGCCGGGCAAGAGCAACTCGGTCGCCGCATACACTATTCTCAG
AATGACTTGGTTGAGTACTCACCAGTCACAGAAAAGCATCTTACGGATGGCATGACAGTAAGAGAATTAT
GCAGTGCTGCCATAACCATGAGTGATAACACTGCGGCCAACTTACTTCTGACAACGATCGGAGGACCGAA
GGAGCTAACCGCTTTTTTGCACAACATGGGGGATCATGTAACTCGCCTTGATCGTTGGGAACCGGAGCTG
AATGAAGCCATACCAAACGACGAGCGTGACACCACGATGCCTGTAGCAATGGCAACAACGTTGCGCAAAC
TATTAACTGGCGAACTACTTACTCTAGCTTCCCGGCAACAATTAATAGACTGGATGGAGGCGGATAAAGT
TGCAGGACCACTTCTGCGCTCGGCCCTTCCGGCTGGCTGGTTTATTGCTGATAAATCTGGAGCCGGTGAG
CGTGGGTCTCGCGGTATCATTGCAGCACTGGGGCCAGATGGTAAGCCCTCCCGTATCGTAGTTATCTACA
CGACGGGGAGTCAGGCAACTATGGATGAACGAAATAGACAGATCGCTGAGATAGGTGCCTCACTGATTAA
GCATTGGTAACTGTCAGACCAAGTTTACTCATATATACTTTAGATTGATTTAAAACTTCATTTTTAATTT
AAAAGGATCTAGGTGAAGATCCTTTTTGATAATCTCATGAACAAAATCCCTTAACGTGAGTTTTCGTTCC
ACTGAGCGTCAGACCCCGTAGAAAAGATCAAAGGATCTTCTTGAGATCCTTTTTTTCTGCGCGTAATCTG
CTGCTTGCAAACAAAAAAACCACCGCTACCAGCGGTGGTTTGTTTGCCGGATCAAGAGCTACCAACTCTT
TTTCCGAAGGTAACTGGCTTCAGCAGAGCGCAGATACCAAATACTGTTCTTCTAGTGTAGCCGTAGTTAG
GCCACCACTTCAAGAACTCTGTAGCACCGCCTACATACCTCGCTCTGCTAATCCTGTTACCAGTGGCTGC
TGCCAGTGGCGATAAGTCGTGTCTTACCGGGTTGGACTCAAGACGATAGTTACCGGATAAGGCGCAGCGG
TCGGGCTGAACGGGGGGTTCGTGCACACAGCCCAGCTTGGAGCGAACGACCTACACCGAACTGAGATACC
TACAGCGTGAGCTATGAGAAAGCGCCACGCTTCCCGAAGGGAGAAAGGCGGACAGGTATCCGGTAAGCGG
CAGGGTCGGAACAGGAGAGCGCACGAGGGAGCTTCCAGGGGGAAACGCCTGGTATCTTTATAGTCCTGTC
GGGTTTCGCCACCTCTGACTTGAGCGTCGATTTTTGTGATGCTCGTCAGGGGGGCGGAGCCTATGGAAAA
ACGCCAGCAACGCGGCCTTTTTACGGTTCCTGGCCTTTTGCTGGCCTTTTGCTCACATGTTCTTTCCTGC
GTTATCCCCTGATTCTGTGGATAACCGTATTACCGCCTTTGAGTGAGCTGATACCGCTCGCCGCAGCCGA
ACGACCGAGCGCAGCGAGTCAGTGAGCGAGGAAGCGGAAGAGCGCCCAATACGCAAACCGCCTCTCCCCG
CGCGTTGGCCGATTCATTAATGCAGCTGGCACGACAGGTTTCCCGACTGGAAAGCGGGCAGTGAGCGCAA
CGCAATTAATGTGAGTTAGCTCACTCATTAGGCACCCCAGGCTTTACACTTTATGCTTCCGGCTCGTATG
TTGTGTGGAATTGTGAGCGGATAACAATTTCACACAGGAAACAGCTATGACCATGATTACGCCAAGCGCG
CAATTAACCCTCACTAAAGGGAACAAAAGCTGGAGCTAGTATACTCTTTCTTCAACAATTAAATACTCTC
GGTAGCCAAGTTGGTTTAAGGCGCAAGACTGTAATTTATCACTACGAAATCTTGAGATCGGGCGTTCGAC
TCGCCCCCGGGAGAGATGGCCGGCATGGTCCCAGCCTCCTCGCTGGCGCCGGCTGGGCAACACCTTCGGG
TGGCGAATGGGACTTTCACTTGTCAAACAGAATATAGTTTTAGAGCTAGAAATAGCAAGTTAAAATAAGG
CTAGTCCGTTATCAACTTGAAAAAGTGGCACCGAGTCGGTGCTTTTTTTATTTTTTGTCACTATTGTTAT
GTAAAATGCCACCTCTGACAGTATGGAACGCAAACTTCTGTCTAGTGGATAGTCGACATCCTTTTGTTGT
TTCCGGGTGTACAATATGGACTTCCTCTTTTCTGGCAACCAAACCCATACATCGGGATTCCTATAATACC
TTCGTTGGTCTCCCTAACATGTAGGTGGCGGAGGGGAGATATACAATAGAACAGATACCAGACAAGACAT
AATGGGCTAAACAAGACTACACCAATTACACTGCCTCATTGATGGTGGTACATAACGAACTAATACTGTA
GCCCTAGACTTGATAGCCATCATCATATCGAAGTTTCACTACCCTTTTTCCATTTGCCATCTATTGAAGT
AATAATAGGCGCATGCAACTTCTTTTCTTTTTTTTTCTTTTCTCTCTCCCCCGTTGTTGTCTCACCATAT
CCGCAATGACAAAAAAATGATGGAAGACACTAAAGGAAAAAATTAACGACAAAGACAGCACCAACAGATG
TCGTTGTTCCAGAGCTGATGAGGGGTATCTCGAAGCACACGAAACTTTTTCCTTCCTTCATTCACGCACA
CTACTCTCTAATGAGCAACGGTATACGGCCTTCCTTCCAGTTACTTGAATTTGAAATAAAAAAAAGTTTG
CTGTCTTGCTATCAAGTATAAATAGACCTGCAATTATTAATCTTTTGTTTCCTCGTCATTGTTCTCGTTC
CCTTTCTTCCTTGTTTCTTTTTCTGCACAATATTTCAAGCTATACCAAGCATACAATCAACTTGGAAAAA
AATGGACAAGAAGTACTCCATTGGGCTCGATATCGGCACAAACAGCGTCGGTTGGGCCGTCATTACGGAC
GAGTACAAGGTGCCGAGCAAAAAATTCAAAGTTCTGGGCAATACCGATCGCCACAGCATAAAGAAGAACC
TCATTGGCGCCCTCCTGTTCGACTCCGGGGAGACGGCCGAAGCCACGCGGCTCAAAAGAACAGCACGGCG
CAGATATACCCGCAGAAAGAATCGGATCTGCTACCTGCAGGAGATCTTTAGTAATGAGATGGCTAAGGTG
GATGACTCTTTCTTCCATAGGCTGGAGGAGTCCTTTTTGGTGGAGGAGGATAAAAAGAACGAGCGCCACC
CAATCTTTGGCAATATCGTGGACGAGGTGGCGTACCATGAAAAGTACCCAACCATATATCATCTGAGGAA
GAAGCTTGTAGACAGTACTGATAAGGCTGACTTGCGGTTGATCTATCTCGCGCTGGCGCATATGATCAAA
TTTCGGGGACACTTCCTCATCGAGGGGGACCTGAACCCAGACAACAGCGATGTCGACAAACTCTTTATCC
AACTGGTTCAGACTTACAATCAGCTTTTCGAAGAGAACCCGATCAACGCATCCGGAGTTGACGCCAAAGC
AATCCTGAGCGCTAGGCTGTCCAAATCCCGGCGGCTCGAAAACCTCATCGCACAGCTCCCTGGGGAGAAG
AAGAACGGCCTGTTTGGTAATCTTATCGCCCTGTCACTCGGGCTGACCCCCAACTTTAAATCTAACTTCG
ACCTGGCCGAAGATGCCAAGCTTCAACTGAGCAAAGACACCTACGATGATGATCTCGACAATCTGCTGGC
CCAGATCGGCGACCAGTACGCAGACCTTTTTTTGGCGGCAAAGAACCTGTCAGACGCCATTCTGCTGAGT
GATATTCTGCGAGTGAACACGGAGATCACCAAAGCTCCGCTGAGCGCTAGTATGATCAAGCGCTATGATG
AGCACCACCAAGACTTGACTTTGCTGAAGGCCCTTGTCAGACAGCAACTGCCTGAGAAGTACAAGGAAAT
TTTCTTCGATCAGTCTAAAAATGGCTACGCCGGATACATTGACGGCGGAGCAAGCCAGGAGGAATTTTAC
AAATTTATTAAGCCCATCTTGGAAAAAATGGACGGCACCGAGGAGCTGCTGGTAAAGCTTAACAGAGAAG
ATCTGTTGCGCAAACAGCGCACTTTCGACAATGGAAGCATCCCCCACCAGATTCACCTGGGCGAACTGCA
CGCTATCCTCAGGCGGCAAGAGGATTTCTACCCCTTTTTGAAAGATAACAGGGAAAAGATTGAGAAAATC
CTCACATTTCGGATACCCTACTATGTAGGCCCCCTCGCCCGGGGAAATTCCAGATTCGCGTGGATGACTC
GCAAATCAGAAGAGACCATCACTCCCTGGAACTTCGAGGAAGTCGTGGATAAGGGGGCCTCTGCCCAGTC
CTTCATCGAAAGGATGACTAACTTTGATAAAAATCTGCCTAACGAAAAGGTGCTTCCTAAACACTCTCTG
CTGTACGAGTACTTCACAGTTTATAACGAGCTCACCAAGGTCAAATACGTCACAGAAGGGATGAGAAAGC
CAGCATTCCTGTCTGGAGAGCAGAAGAAAGCTATCGTGGACCTCCTCTTCAAGACGAACCGGAAAGTTAC
CGTGAAACAGCTCAAAGAAGACTATTTCAAAAAGATTGAATGTTTCGACTCTGTTGAAATCAGCGGAGTG
GAGGATCGCTTCAACGCATCCCTGGGAACGTATCACGATCTCCTGAAAATCATTAAAGACAAGGACTTCC
TGGACAATGAGGAGAACGAGGACATTCTTGAGGACATTGTCCTCACCCTTACGTTGTTTGAAGATAGGGA
GATGATTGAAGAACGCTTGAAAACTTACGCTCATCTCTTCGACGACAAAGTCATGAAACAGCTCAAGAGG
CGCCGATATACAGGATGGGGGCGGCTGTCAAGAAAACTGATCAATGGGATCCGAGACAAGCAGAGTGGAA
AGACAATCCTGGATTTTCTTAAGTCCGATGGATTTGCCAACCGGAACTTCATGCAGTTGATCCATGATGA
CTCTCTCACCTTTAAGGAGGACATCCAGAAAGCACAAGTTTCTGGCCAGGGGGACAGTCTTCACGAGCAC
ATCGCTAATCTTGCAGGTAGCCCAGCTATCAAAAAGGGAATACTGCAGACCGTTAAGGTCGTGGATGAAC
TCGTCAAAGTAATGGGAAGGCATAAGCCCGAGAATATCGTTATCGAGATGGCCCGAGAGAACCAAACTAC
CCAGAAGGGACAGAAGAACAGTAGGGAAAGGATGAAGAGGATTGAAGAGGGTATAAAAGAACTGGGGTCC
CAAATCCTTAAGGAACACCCAGTTGAAAACACCCAGCTTCAGAATGAGAAGCTCTACCTGTACTACCTGC
AGAACGGCAGGGACATGTACGTGGATCAGGAACTGGACATCAATCGGCTCTCCGACTACGACGTGGATCA
TATCGTGCCCCAGTCTTTTCTCAAAGATGATTCTATTGATAATAAAGTGTTGACAAGATCCGATAAAAAT
AGAGGGAAGAGTGATAACGTCCCCTCAGAAGAAGTTGTCAAGAAAATGAAAAATTATTGGCGGCAGCTGC
TGAACGCCAAACTGATCACACAACGGAAGTTCGATAATCTGACTAAGGCTGAACGAGGTGGCCTGTCTGA
GTTGGATAAAGCCGGCTTCATCAAAAGGCAGCTTGTTGAGACACGCCAGATCACCAAGCACGTGGCCCAA
ATTCTCGATTCACGCATGAACACCAAGTACGATGAAAATGACAAACTGATTCGAGAGGTGAAAGTTATTA
CTCTGAAGTCTAAGCTGGTCTCAGATTTCAGAAAGGACTTTCAGTTTTATAAGGTGAGAGAGATCAACAA
TTACCACCATGCGCATGATGCCTACCTGAATGCAGTGGTAGGCACTGCACTTATCAAAAAATATCCCAAG
CTTGAATCTGAATTTGTTTACGGAGACTATAAAGTGTACGATGTTAGGAAAATGATCGCAAAGTCTGAGC
AGGAAATAGGCAAGGCCACCGCTAAGTACTTCTTTTACAGCAATATTATGAATTTTTTCAAGACCGAGAT
TACACTGGCCAATGGAGAGATTCGGAAGCGACCACTTATCGAAACAAACGGAGAAACAGGAGAAATCGTG
TGGGACAAGGGTAGGGATTTCGCGACAGTCCGGAAGGTCCTGTCCATGCCGCAGGTGAACATCGTTAAAA
AGACCGAAGTACAGACCGGAGGCTTCTCCAAGGAAAGTATCCTCCCGAAAAGGAACAGCGACAAGCTGAT
CGCACGCAAAAAAGATTGGGACCCCAAGAAATACGGCGGATTCGATTCTCCTACAGTCGCTTACAGTGTA
CTGGTTGTGGCCAAAGTGGAGAAAGGGAAGTCTAAAAAACTCAAAAGCGTCAAGGAACTGCTGGGCATCA
CAATCATGGAGCGATCAAGCTTCGAAAAAAACCCCATCGACTTTCTCGAGGCGAAAGGATATAAAGAGGT
CAAAAAAGACCTCATCATTAAGCTTCCCAAGTACTCTCTCTTTGAGCTTGAAAACGGCCGGAAACGAATG
CTCGCTAGTGCGGGCGAGCTGCAGAAAGGTAACGAGCTGGCACTGCCCTCTAAATACGTTAATTTCTTGT
ATCTGGCCAGCCACTATGAAAAGCTCAAAGGGTCTCCCGAAGATAATGAGCAGAAGCAGCTGTTCGTGGA
ACAACACAAACACTACCTTGATGAGATCATCGAGCAAATAAGCGAATTCTCCAAAAGAGTGATCCTCGCC
GACGCTAACCTCGATAAGGTGCTTTCTGCTTACAATAAGCACAGGGATAAGCCCATCAGGGAGCAGGCAG
AAAACATTATCTACTTGTTTACTCTGACCAACTTGGGCGCGCCTGCAGCCTTCAAGTACTTCGACACCAC
CATAGACAGAAAGCGGTACACCTCTACAAAGGAGGTCCTGGACGCCACACTGATTCATCAGTCAATTACG
GGGCTCTATGAAACAAGAATCGACCTCTCTCAGCTCGGTGGAGACAGCAGGGCTGACCCCAAGAAGAAGA
GGAAGGTGTGATCTCTTCTCGAGTCATGTAATTAGTTATGTCACGCTTACGTTCACGCCCTCCCCCCACA
TCCGCTCTAACCGAAAAGGAAGGAGTTAGACAACCTGAAGTCTAGGTCCCTATTTATTTTTTTATAGTTA
TGTTAGTATTAAGAACGTTATTTATATTTCAAATTTTTCTTTTTTTTCTGTACAGACGCGTGTACGCATG
TAACATTATACTGAAAACCTTGCTTGAGAAGGTTTTGGGACGCTCGAAGGCTTTAATTTGCGGCCGGTAC
CCAATTCGCCCTATAGTGAGTCGTATTACGCGCGCTCACTGGCCGTCGTTTTACAACGTCGTGACTGGGA
AAACCCTGGCGTTACCCAACTTAATCGCCTTGCAGCACATCCCCCTTTCGCCAGCTGGCGTAATAGCGAA
GAGGCCCGCACCGATCGCCCTTCCCAACAGTTGCGCAGCCTGAATGGCGAATGG
[124 nt withheld, positions 9785-9908]
C
[91 nt withheld, positions 9910-10000]
A
[49 nt withheld, positions 10002-10050]
CCTTTGACGTTGGAGTCCACGTTCTTTAATAGTGGACTCTTGTTCCAAACTGGAACAACACTCAACCCTA
TCTCGGTCTATTCTTTTGATTTATAAGGGATTTTGCCGATTTCGGCCTATTGGTTAAAAAATGAGCTGAT
TTAACAAAAATTTAACGCGAATTTTAACAAAATATTAACGCTTACAATTTCCTGATGCGGTATTTTCTCC
TTACGCATCTGTGCGGTATTTCACACCGCATAGGGTAATAACTGATATAATTAAATTGAAGCTCTAATTT
GTGAGTTTAGTATACATGCATTTACTTATAATACAGTTTTTTAGTTTTGCTGGCCGCATCTTCTCAAATA
TGCTTCCCAGCCTGCTTTTCTGTAACGTTCACCCTCTACCTTAGCATCCCTTCCCTTTGCAAATAGTCCT
CTTCCAACAATAATAATGTCAGATCCTGTAGAGACCACATCATCCACGGTTCTATACTGTTGACCCAATG
CGTCTCCCTTGTCATCTAAACCCACACCGGGTGTCATAATCAACCAATCGTAACCTTCATCTCTTCCACC
CATGTCTCTTTGAGCAATAAAGCCGATAACAAAATCTTTGTCGCTCTTCGCAATGTCAACAGTACCCTTA
GTATATTCTCCAGTAGATAGGGAGCCCTTGCATGACAATTCTGCTAACATCAAAAGGCCTCTAGGTTCCT
TTGTTACTTCTTCTGCCGCCTGCTTCAAACCGCTAACAATACCTGGGCCCACCACACCGTGTGCATTCGT
AATGTCTGCCCATTCTGCTATTCTGTATACACCCGCAGAGTACTGCAATTTGACTGTATTACCAATGTCA
GCAAATTTTCTGTCTTCGAAGAGTAAAAAATTGTACTTGGCGGATAATGCCTTTAGCGGCTTAACTGTGC
CCTCCATGGAAAAATCAGTCAAGATATCCACATGTGTTTTTAGTAAACAAATTTTGGGACCTAATGCTTC
AACTAACTCCAGTAATTCCTTGGTGGTACGAACATCCAATGAAGCACACAAGTTTGTTTGCTTTTCGTGC
ATGATA
Features (pLannotate 1.2.2; 22 found; start..end, strand, type, name):
     69..284     -  promoter       URA3 promoter: S. cerevisiae URA3
    292..341     -  misc_feature   bom (fragment): basis of mobility region from pBR322
    443..478     -  CDS            rop (fragment): Rop protein, which maintains plasmids at low copy number; rop
    546..1888    +  rep_origin     2μ ori: yeast 2μ plasmid origin of replication
   1915..2019    +  promoter       AmpR promoter: bla
   2020..2880    +  CDS            AmpR: β-lactamase; bla; confers resistance to ampicillin, carbenicillin, and related antibiotics
   3051..3639    +  rep_origin     ori: high-copy-number ColE1/pMB1/pBR322/pUC origin of replication
   3822..3914    +  CDS            lacI (fragment): lac repressor; lacI; The lac repressor binds to the lac operator to inhibit transcription in E. coli. This inhibition can be relieved by adding lactose or isopropyl-β-D-thiogalactopyranoside (IPTG).
   3927..3948    +  protein_bind   CAP binding site: CAP binding activates transcription in the presence of cAMP. E. coli catabolite activator protein
   3963..3993    +  promoter       lac promoter: promoter for the E. coli lac operon
   3997..4019    +  protein_bind   lac operator (fragment): The lac repressor binds to the lac operator to inhibit transcription in E. coli. This inhibition can be relieved by adding lactose or isopropyl-β-D-thiogalactopyranoside (IPTG). lac repressor encoded by lacI
   4062..4080    +  promoter       T3 promoter: promoter for bacteriophage T3 RNA polymerase
   4125..4213    +  ncRNA          tRNA: Accession: RF00005 - tRNA
   4307..4382    +  misc_RNA       gRNA scaffold: guide RNA scaffold for the Streptococcus pyogenes CRISPR/Cas9 system
   4468..5172    +  promoter       ADH1 promoter: S. cerevisiae ADH1; promoter for alcohol dehydrogenase 1
   5182..9285    +  CDS            Cas9: Cas9 (Csn1) endonuclease from the Streptococcus pyogenes Type II CRISPR/Cas system generates RNA-guided double strand breaks in DNA
   9380..9569    +  terminator     CYC1 terminator: S. cerevisiae CYC1; transcription terminator for CYC1
   9600..9618    -  promoter       T7 promoter: promoter for bacteriophage T7 RNA polymerase
   9626..9781    +  CDS            lacZα (fragment): LacZα fragment of β-galactosidase; lacZ fragment
   9785..10213   +  rep_origin     f1 ori (sequence partly withheld): f1 bacteriophage origin of replication; arrow indicates direction of (+) strand synthesis
  10241..10292   -  misc_feature   bom (fragment): basis of mobility region from pBR322
  10371..68      -  CDS            URA3 (across the origin): orotidine-5'-phosphate decarboxylase, required for uracil biosynthesis; S. cerevisiae URA3; yeast auxotrophic marker, counterselectable with 5-fluoroorotic acid (5-FOA)
