[The description below was written by a language model from this plasmid's Addgene catalogue record, the feature table of its GenBank file and pLannotate feature annotations shown in this document.]
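Description:
p426_Cas9_gRNA-ARS308a is an all-in-one CRISPR plasmid for genome engineering in Saccharomyces cerevisiae, built on the p426 yeast–E. coli shuttle backbone. In yeast it replicates at high copy from the 2μ origin and is selected through the URA3 auxotrophic marker, which is driven by its own promoter and can also be counterselected with 5-fluoroorotic acid, offering a route to removing the plasmid after editing. In E. coli it is maintained by a high-copy ColE1/pUC-type origin with ampicillin resistance. The backbone also retains an f1 origin, lac promoter/operator remnants, and flanking T3 and T7 promoters.

The payload consists of two adjacent expression units. A human codon-optimized Streptococcus pyogenes Cas9 with a C-terminal SV40 nuclear localization signal is transcribed from the yeast ADH1 promoter and terminated by the CYC1 terminator. Upstream of it, a single guide RNA comprising a 20-nucleotide spacer fused to the S. pyogenes gRNA scaffold is expressed from a tyrosine tRNA-based promoter. The sequence-derived annotation detects a tRNA element just before the scaffold, consistent with this arrangement, in which a Pol III-transcribed tRNA drives guide expression. The guide targets the ARS308a site on chromosome 3.

Cas9 cleavage at this locus, typically paired with a homologous repair template, allows genes to be integrated, deleted or replaced there, as stated in the record. The two sequence records held for the plasmid differ slightly in length (11,117 versus 11,106 nt) and in their start coordinates, but they describe the same set of features.
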