Addgene plasmid #87384: p426_Cas9_gRNA-ARS308a
Purpose: All-in-one CRISPR plasmid for integrating, deleting, or replacing a gene in S. cerevisiae. High-copy, URA3 plasmid contains human codon-optimized Cas9 and a guide RNA targeting ARS308a sequence CACTTGTCAAACAGAATATA in yeast chromosome 3
Depositing lab: Aindrila Mukhopadhyay. Depositing organization: Lawrence Berkeley National Laboratory. Publication: A Cas9-based toolkit to program gene expression in Saccharomyces cerevisiae. Reider Apel A, d'Espaux L, Wehrs M, Sachs D, Li RA, Tong GJ, Garber M, Nnadi O, Zhuang W, Hillson NJ, Keasling JD, Mukhopadhyay A. Nucleic Acids Res. 2017 Jan 9;45(1):496-508. doi: 10.1093/nar/gkw1023. Epub 2016 Nov 28. PubMed 27899650.
Backbone
  Vector backbone: p426
  Vector type: CRISPR
  Selectable markers: URA3
Growth in bacteria
  Bacterial resistance: Ampicillin, 100 μg/mL
  Growth temperature: 37°C
  Growth strain: DH5alpha
  Copy number: High Copy
Gene/Insert
  Gene/Insert name: Human Optimized S. pyogenes Cas9 and guide RNA targeting ARS308a
  gRNA/shRNA sequence: CACTTGTCAAACAGAATATA
  Species: S. cerevisiae (budding yeast)
  Promoter: ADH1, pTyrosine
  Cloning method: Gibson Cloning
  Sequencing primers: 5′ M13 Rev
Terms and licenses: Academic/Nonprofit Terms; Industry Terms: Not Available to Industry
How to cite: p426_Cas9_gRNA-ARS308a was a gift from Aindrila Mukhopadhyay (Addgene plasmid # 87384 ; http://n2t.net/addgene:87384 ; RRID:Addgene_87384)
